>Addgene plasmid #228559 | Aquamarine-LC3B | addgene full sequence | sequence record 457345 | Addgene NGS Result
GTCCCAGGGCTGGCACTCTGTCGATACCCCACCGAGACCCCATTGGGGCCAATACGCCCGCGTTTCTTCC
TTTTCCCCACCCCACCCCCCAAGTTCGGGTGAAGGCCCAGGGCTCGCAGCCAACGTCGGGGCGGCAGGCC
CTGCCATAGCCTCAGGTTACTCATATATACTTTAGATTGATTTAAAACTTCATTTTTAATTTAAAAGGAT
CTAGGTGAAGATCCTTTTTGATAATCTCATGACCAAAATCCCTTAACGTGAGTTTTCGTTCCACTGAGCG
TCAGACCCCGTAGAAAAGATCAAAGGATCTTCTTGAGATCCTTTTTTTCTGCGCGTAATCTGCTGCTTGC
AAACAAAAAAACCACCGCTACCAGCGGTGGTTTGTTTGCCGGATCAAGAGCTACCAACTCTTTTTCCGAA
GGTAACTGGCTTCAGCAGAGCGCAGATACCAAATACTGTTCTTCTAGTGTAGCCGTAGTTAGGCCACCAC
TTCAAGAACTCTGTAGCACCGCCTACATACCTCGCTCTGCTAATCCTGTTACCAGTGGCTGCTGCCAGTG
GCGATAAGTCGTGTCTTACCGGGTTGGACTCAAGACGATAGTTACCGGATAAGGCGCAGCGGTCGGGCTG
AACGGGGGGTTCGTGCACACAGCCCAGCTTGGAGCGAACGACCTACACCGAACTGAGATACCTACAGCGT
GAGCTATGAGAAAGCGCCACGCTTCCCGAAGGGAGAAAGGCGGACAGGTATCCGGTAAGCGGCAGGGTCG
GAACAGGAGAGCGCACGAGGGAGCTTCCAGGGGGAAACGCCTGGTATCTTTATAGTCCTGTCGGGTTTCG
CCACCTCTGACTTGAGCGTCGATTTTTGTGATGCTCGTCAGGGGGGCGGAGCCTATGGAAAAACGCCAGC
AACGCGGCCTTTTTACGGTTCCTGGCCTTTTGCTGGCCTTTTGCTCACATGTTCTTTCCTGCGTTATCCC
CTGATTCTGTGGATAACCGTATTACCGCCATGCATTAGTTATTAATAGTAATCAATTACGGGGTCATTAG
TTCATAGCCCATATATGGAGTTCCGCGTTACATAACTTACGGTAAATGGCCCGCCTGGCTGACCGCCCAA
CGACCCCCGCCCATTGACGTCAATAATGACGTATGTTCCCATAGTAACGCCAATAGGGACTTTCCATTGA
CGTCAATGGGTGGAGTATTTACGGTAAACTGCCCACTTGGCAGTACATCAAGTGTATCATATGCCAAGTA
CGCCCCCTATTGACGTCAATGACGGTAAATGGCCCGCCTGGCATTATGCCCAGTACATGACCTTATGGGA
CTTTCCTACTTGGCAGTACATCTACGTATTAGTCATCGCTATTACCATGGTGATGCGGTTTTGGCAGTAC
ATCAATGGGCGTGGATAGCGGTTTGACTCACGGGGATTTCCAAGTCTCCACCCCATTGACGTCAATGGGA
GTTTGTTTTGGCACCAAAATCAACGGGACTTTCCAAAATGTCGTAACAACTCCGCCCCATTGACGCAAAT
GGGCGGTAGGCGTGTACGGTGGGAGGTCTATATAAGCAGAGCTGGTTTAGTGAACCGTCAGATCCGCTAG
CGCTACCGGTCGCCACCATGGTGAGCAAGGGCGAGGAGCTGTTCACCGGGGTGGTGCCCATCCTGGTCGA
GCTGGACGGCGACGTAAACGGCCACAAGTTCAGCGTGTCCGGCGAGGGCGAGGGCGATGCCACCTACGGC
AAGCTGACCCTGAAGTTCATCTGCACCACCGGCAAGCTGCCCGTGCCCTGGCCCACCCTCGTGACCACCC
TGAGCTGGGGCGTGCAGTGCTTCAGCCGCTACCCCGACCACATGAAGCAGCACGACTTCTTCAAGTCCGC
CATGCCCGAAGGCTACGTCCAGGAGCGCACCATCTTCTTCAAGGACGACGGCAACTACAAGACCCGCGCC
GAGGTGAAGTTCGAGGGCGACACCCTGGTGAACCGCATCGAGCTGAAGGGCATCGACTTCAAGGAGGACG
GCAACATCCTGGGGCACAAGCTGGAGTACAACTACATCAGCGGCAACGTCTATATCACCGCCGACAAGCA
GAAGAACGGCATCAAGGCCAACTTCAAGATCCGCCACAACATCGAGGACGGCAGCGTGCAGCTCGCCGAC
CACTACCAGCAGAACACCCCCATCGGCGACGGCCCCGTGCTGCTGCCCGACAACCACTACCTGAGCACCC
AGTCCGCCCTGAGCAAAGACCCCAACGAGAAGCGCGATCACATGGTCCTGCTGGAGTTCGTGACCGCCGC
CGGGATCACTCTCGGCATGGACGAGCTGTACAAGTCCGGACTCAGATCTATGCCGTCGGAGAAGACCTTC
AAGCAGCGCCGCACCTTCGAACAAAGAGTAGAAGATGTCCGACTTATTCGAGAGCAGCATCCAACCAAAA
TCCCGGTGATAATAGAACGATACAAGGGTGAGAAGCAGCTTCCTGTTCTGGATAAAACAAAGTTCCTTGT
ACCTGACCATGTCAACATGAGTGAGCTCATCAAGATAATTAGAAGGCGCTTACAGCTCAATGCTAATCAG
GCCTTCTTCCTGTTGGTGAACGGACACAGCATGGTCAGCGTCTCCACACCAATCTCAGAGGTGTATGAGA
GTGAGAAAGATGAAGATGGATTCCTGTACATGGTCTACGCCTCCCAGGAGACGTTCGGGATGAAATTGTC
AGTGTAAGAATTCTGCAGTCGACGGTACCGCGGGCCCGGGATCCACCGGATCTAGATAACTGATCATAAT
CAGCCATACCACATTTGTAGAGGTTTTACTTGCTTTAAAAAACCTCCCACACCTCCCCCTGAACCTGAAA
CATAAAATGAATGCAATTGTTGTTGTTAACTTGTTTATTGCAGCTTATAATGGTTACAAATAAAGCAATA
GCATCACAAATTTCACAAATAAAGCATTTTTTTCACTGCATTCTAGTTGTGGTTTGTCCAAACTCATCAA
TGTATCTTAAGGCGTAAATTGTAAGCGTTAATATTTTGTTAAAATTCGCGTTAAATTTTTGTTAAATCAG
CTCATTTTTTAACCAATAGGCCGAAATCGGCAAAATCCCTTATAAATCAAAAGAATAGACCGAGATAGGG
T
[37 nt withheld, positions 3152-3188]
AAAGAACGTGGACTCCAACGTCAAAGG
[49 nt withheld, positions 3216-3264]
T
[91 nt withheld, positions 3266-3356]
G
[124 nt withheld, positions 3358-3481]
CAGGTGGCACTTTTCGGGGAAATGTGCGCGGAACCCCTATTTGTTTATTTTTCTAAATACATTCAAATAT
GTATCCGCTCATGAGACAATAACCCTGATAAATGCTTCAATAATATTGAAAAAGGAAGAGTCCTGAGGCG
GAAAGAACCAGCTGTGGAATGTGTGTCAGTTAGGGTGTGGAAAGTCCCCAGGCTCCCCAGCAGGCAGAAG
TATGCAAAGCATGCATCTCAATTAGTCAGCAACCAGGTGTGGAAAGTCCCCAGGCTCCCCAGCAGGCAGA
AGTATGCAAAGCATGCATCTCAATTAGTCAGCAACCATAGTCCCGCCCCTAACTCCGCCCATCCCGCCCC
TAACTCCGCCCAGTTCCGCCCATTCTCCGCCCCATGGCTGACTAATTTTTTTTATTTATGCAGAGGCCGA
GGCCGCCTCGGCCTCTGAGCTATTCCAGAAGTAGTGAGGAGGCTTTTTTGGAGGCCTAGGCTTTTGCAAA
GATCGATCAAGAGACAGGATGAGGATCGTTTCGCATGATTGAACAAGATGGATTGCACGCAGGTTCTCCG
GCCGCTTGGGTGGAGAGGCTATTCGGCTATGACTGGGCACAACAGACAATCGGCTGCTCTGATGCCGCCG
TGTTCCGGCTGTCAGCGCAGGGGCGCCCGGTTCTTTTTGTCAAGACCGACCTGTCCGGTGCCCTGAATGA
ACTGCAAGACGAGGCAGCGCGGCTATCGTGGCTGGCCACGACGGGCGTTCCTTGCGCAGCTGTGCTCGAC
GTTGTCACTGAAGCGGGAAGGGACTGGCTGCTATTGGGCGAAGTGCCGGGGCAGGATCTCCTGTCATCTC
ACCTTGCTCCTGCCGAGAAAGTATCCATCATGGCTGATGCAATGCGGCGGCTGCATACGCTTGATCCGGC
TACCTGCCCATTCGACCACCAAGCGAAACATCGCATCGAGCGAGCACGTACTCGGATGGAAGCCGGTCTT
GTCGATCAGGATGATCTGGACGAAGAGCATCAGGGGCTCGCGCCAGCCGAACTGTTCGCCAGGCTCAAGG
CGAGCATGCCCGACGGCGAGGATCTCGTCGTGACCCATGGCGATGCCTGCTTGCCGAATATCATGGTGGA
AAATGGCCGCTTTTCTGGATTCATCGACTGTGGCCGGCTGGGTGTGGCGGACCGCTATCAGGACATAGCG
TTGGCTACCCGTGATATTGCTGAAGAGCTTGGCGGCGAATGGGCTGACCGCTTCCTCGTGCTTTACGGTA
TCGCCGCTCCCGATTCGCAGCGCATCGCCTTCTATCGCCTTCTTGACGAGTTCTTCTGAGCGGGACTCTG
GGGTTCGAAATGACCGACCAAGCGACGCCCAACCTGCCATCACGAGATTTCGATTCCACCGCCGCCTTCT
ATGAAAGGTTGGGCTTCGGAATCGTTTTCCGGGACGCCGGCTGGATGATCCTCCAGCGCGGGGATCTCAT
GCTGGAGTTCTTCGCCCACCCTAGGGGGAGGCTAACTGAAACACGGAAGGAGACAATACCGGAAGGAACC
CGCGCTATGACGGCAATAAAAAGACAGAATAAAACGCACGGTGTTGGGTCGTTTGTTCATAAACGCGGGG
TTCG
Features (pLannotate 1.2.2; 15 found; start..end, strand, type, name):
     75..91      -  polyA_signal   bGH poly(A) signal (fragment): bovine growth hormone polyadenylation signal
    313..901     +  rep_origin     ori: high-copy-number ColE1/pMB1/pBR322/pUC origin of replication
   1076..1379    +  enhancer       CMV enhancer: human cytomegalovirus immediate early enhancer
   1380..1583    +  promoter       CMV promoter: human cytomegalovirus (CMV) immediate early promoter
   1628..2344    +  CDS            Aquamarine: Aquamarine is a basic (constitutively fluorescent) cyan fluorescent protein published in 2013, derived from Aequorea victoria. It has very low acid sensitivity.
   2360..2734    +  CDS            MAP1LC3B: MLP3B_HUMAN - Also known as MAP1ALC3. Experimental evidence at protein level: Swiss-Prot protein existence level 1. Ubiquitin-like modifier involved in formation of autophagosomal vacuoles (autophagosomes). Plays a role in mitophagy which contributes to regulate mitochondrial quantity and quality by eliminating the mitochondria to a basal level to fulfill cellular energy requirements and preventing excess ROS production (PubMed:28017329). While LC3s are involved in elongation of the phagophore membrane, the GABARAP/GATE-16 subfamily is essential for a later stage in autophagosome maturation. P
   2738..2774    +  misc_feature   MCS (fragment): multiple cloning site
   2791..2875    +  CDS            large T antigen (fragment): large T antigen from SV40 (simian virus 40)
   2898..3019    +  polyA_signal   SV40 poly(A) signal: SV40 polyadenylation signal
   3053..3481    -  rep_origin     f1 ori (sequence partly withheld): f1 bacteriophage origin of replication; arrow indicates direction of (+) strand synthesis
   3508..3612    +  promoter       AmpR promoter: bla
   3614..3971    +  promoter       SV40 promoter: SV40 enhancer and early promoter
   4006..4800    +  CDS            NeoR/KanR: aminoglycoside phosphotransferase from Tn5; aph(3')-II (or nptII); confers resistance to neomycin, kanamycin, and G418 (Geneticin®)
   4821..4973    +  CDS            ble (fragment): BLE_KLEPN - Experimental evidence at protein level: Swiss-Prot protein existence level 1. Binding protein with a strong affinity to the bleomycin family of antibiotics. Binds to CL990; an antimitotic-antibiotic compound. From Klebsiella pneumoniae.
   5032..5079    +  polyA_signal   HSV TK poly(A) signal: herpes simplex virus thymidine kinase polyadenylation signal (Cole and Stacy, 1985)
