[The description below was written by a language model from this plasmid's Addgene catalogue record and pLannotate feature annotations shown in this document.]
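Description:
Aquamarine-LC3B is a 5,095 nt mammalian expression plasmid built on a pCMV backbone whose layout resembles the classic fluorescent-protein fusion vectors. It is maintained in E. coli at high copy through a ColE1/pUC-type origin and also carries an f1 phage origin. A single NeoR/KanR (Tn5 aminoglycoside phosphotransferase) gene does double duty. The bacterial bla-type promoter upstream drives it for kanamycin selection in bacteria, and the adjacent SV40 enhancer/early promoter drives it in mammalian cells for G418 selection, with an HSV TK polyadenylation signal terminating the cassette. Short annotated fragments (bGH poly(A), SV40 large T antigen, ble) appear to be backbone remnants or partial matches rather than functional parts.

The payload is a fusion of the cyan fluorescent protein Aquamarine, an Aequorea victoria derivative noted for very low acid sensitivity, placed at the N terminus of human MAP1LC3B (LC3B). LC3B is a ubiquitin-like modifier involved in autophagosome formation. Expression is driven by the human CMV immediate early enhancer and promoter and terminated by the SV40 poly(A) signal, with a residual multiple cloning site fragment just downstream of the LC3B coding sequence. The insert was assembled by Gibson cloning.

According to the record, the construct is the donor-only version of an LC3B FRET biosensor developed to monitor the action of ATG4B during autophagy in living cells. Because it carries the Aquamarine donor without an acceptor fluorophore, it would typically provide the reference donor signal against which the complete biosensor is compared. The record does not describe the acceptor used in the complete sensor.
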