Addgene plasmid #228559: Aquamarine-LC3B
Purpose: Encodes a donor-only, Aquamarine-tagged version of the LC3B biosensor under the control of the CMV promoter
Depositing lab: Giulia Bertolin. Depositing organization: CNRS, Delegation Bretagne et Pays de la Loire. Publication: The LC3B FRET biosensor monitors the modes of action of ATG4B during autophagy in living cells. Gokerkucuk EB, Cheron A, Tramier M, Bertolin G. Autophagy. 2023 Aug;19(8):2275-2295. doi: 10.1080/15548627.2023.2179845. Epub 2023 Feb 22. PubMed 36814061.
Backbone
  Vector backbone: pCMV
  Vector type: Mammalian Expression
  Selectable markers: Neomycin (select with G418)
Growth in bacteria
  Bacterial resistance: Kanamycin, 50 μg/mL
  Growth temperature: 37°C
  Growth strain: DH5alpha
  Copy number: High Copy
Gene/Insert
  Gene/Insert name: MAP1LC3B (alt name: LC3B)
  Species: H. sapiens (human)
  Entrez Gene: MAP1LC3B (a.k.a. ATG8F, LC3B, MAP1A/1BLC3, MAP1LC3B-a)
  Promoter: CMV
  Tag / fusion protein: Aquamarine (N terminal on insert)
  Cloning method: Gibson Cloning
  Sequencing primers: 5′ CMV
Terms and licenses: Academic/Nonprofit Terms; Industry Terms: Not Available to Industry
How to cite: Aquamarine-LC3B was a gift from Giulia Bertolin (Addgene plasmid # 228559 ; http://n2t.net/addgene:228559 ; RRID:Addgene_228559)
